>Addgene plasmid #112867 | pAdDeltaF6 | addgene full sequence | sequence record 372973 | Addgene NGS Result
CACTTGCAACATCACACTTCCGCCACACTACTACGTCACCCGCCCCGTTCCCACGCCCCGCGCCACGTCA
CAAACTCCACCCCCTCATTATCATATTGGCTTCAATCCAAAATAATCATCAATAATATACCTTATTTTGG
ATTGAAGCCAATATGATAATGAGGGGGTGGAGTTTGTGACGTGGCGCGGGGCGTGGGAACGGGGCGGGTG
ACGTAGGTTTTAGGGCGGAGTAACTTGTATGTGTTGGGAATTGTAGTTTTCTTAAAATGGGAAGTGACGT
AACGTGGGAAAACGGAAGTGACGATTTGAGGAAGTTGTGGGTTTTTTGGCTTTCGTTTCTGGGCGTAGGT
TCGCGTGCGGTTTTCTGGGTGTTTTTTGTGGACTTTAACCGTTACGTCATTTTTTAGTCCTATATATACT
CGCTCTGCACTTGGCCCTTTTTTACACTGTGACTGATTGAGCTGGTGCCGTGTCGAGTGGTGTTTTTTTA
ATAGGTTTTCTTTTTTACTGGTAAGGCTGACTGTTATGGCTGCCGCTGTGGAAGCGCTGTATGTTGTTCT
GGAGCGGGAGGGTGCTATTTTGCCTAGGCAGGAGGGTTTTTCAGGTGTTTATGTGTTTTTCTCTCCTATT
AATTTTGTTATACCTCCTATGGGGGCTGTAATGTTGTCTCTACGCCTGCGGGTATGTATTCCCCCGGGCT
ATTTCGGTCGCTTTTTAGCACTGACCGATGTGAATCAACCTGATGTGTTTACCGAGTCTTACATTATGAC
TCCGGACATGACCGAGGAGCTGTCGGTGGTGCTTTTTAATCACGGTGACCAGTTTTTTTACGGTCACGCC
GGCATGGCCGTAGTCCGTCTTATGCTTATAAGGGTTGTTTTTCCTGTTGTAAGACAGGCTTCTAATGTTT
AAATGTTTTTTTGTTATTTTATTTTGTGTTTATGCAGAAACCCGCAGACATGTTTGAGAGAAAAATGGTG
TCTTTTTCTGTGGTGGTTCCGGAGCTTACCTGCCTTTATCTGCATGAGCATGACTACGATGTGCTTTCTT
TTTTGCGCGAGGCTTTGCCTGATTTTTTGAGCAGCACCTTGCATTTTATATCGCCGCCCATGCAACAAGC
TTACATCGGGGCTACGCTGGTTAGCATAGCTCCGAGTATGCGTGTCATAATCAGTGTGGGTTCTTTTGTC
ATGGTTCCTGGCGGGGAAGTGGCCGCGCTGGTCCGTGCAGACCTGCACGATTATGTTCAGCTGGCCCTGC
GAAGGGACCTACGGGATCGCGGTATTTTTGTTAATGTTCCGCTTTTGAATCTTATACAGGTCTGTGAGGA
ACCTGAATTTTTGCAATCATGATTCGCTGCTTGAGGCTGAAGGTGGAGGGCGCTCTGGAGCAGATTTTTA
CAATGGCCGGACTTAATATTCGGGATTTGCTTAGAGATATATTGAGAAGGTGGCGAGATGAGAATTATTT
GGGCATGGTTGAAGGTGCTGGAATGTTTATAGAGGAGATTCACCCTGAAGGGTTTAGCCTTTACGTCCAC
TTGGACGTGAGGGCCGTTTGCCTTTTGGAAGCCATTGTGCAACATCTTACAAATGCCATTATCTGTTCTT
TGGCTGTAGAGTTTGACCACGCCACCGGAGGGGAGCGCGTTCACTTAATAGATCTTCATTTTGAGGTTTT
GGATAATCTTTTGGAATAAAAAAAAAAACATGGTTCTTCCAGCTCTTCCCGCTCCTCCCGTGTGTGACTC
GCAGAACGAATGTGTAGGTTGGCTGGGTGTGGCTTATTCTGCGGTGGTGGATGTTATCAGGGCAGCGGCG
CATGAAGGAGTTTACATAGAACCCGAAGCCAGGGGGCGCCTGGATGCTTTGAGAGAGTGGATATACTACA
ACTACTACACAGAGCGATCTAAGCGGCGAGACCGGAGACGCAGATCTGTTTGTCACGCCCGCACCTGGTT
TTGCTTCAGGAAATATGACTACGTCCGGCGTTCCATTTGGCATGACACTACGACCAACACGATCTCGGTT
GTCTCGGCGCACTCCGTACAGTAGGGATCGTCTACCTCCTTTTGAGACAGAAACCCGCGCTACCATACTG
GAGGATCATCCGCTGCTGCCCGAATGTAACACTTTGACAATGCACAACGTGAGTTACGTGCGAGGTCTTC
CCTGCAGTGTGGGATTTACGCTGATTCAGGAATGGGTTGTTCCCTGGGATATGGTTCTAACGCGGGAGGA
GCTTGTAATCCTGAGGAAGTGTATGCACGTGTGCCTGTGTTGTGCCAACATTGATATCATGACGAGCATG
ATGATCCATGGTTACGAGTCCTGGGCTCTCCACTGTCATTGTTCCAGTCCCGGTTCCCTGCAGTGTATAG
CCGGCGGGCAGGTTTTGGCCAGCTGGTTTAGGATGGTGGTGGATGGCGCCATGTTTAATCAGAGGTTTAT
ATGGTACCGGGAGGTGGTGAATTACAACATGCCAAAAGAGGTAATGTTTATGTCCAGCGTGTTTATGAGG
GGTCGCCACTTAATCTACCTGCGCTTGTGGTATGATGGCCACGTGGGTTCTGTGGTCCCCGCCATGAGCT
TTGGATACAGCGCCTTGCACTGTGGGATTTTGAACAATATTGTGGTGCTGTGCTGCAGTTACTGTGCTGA
TTTAAGTGAGATCAGGGTGCGCTGCTGTGCCCGGAGGACAAGGCGCCTTATGCTGCGGGCGGTGCGAATC
ATCGCTGAGGAGACCACTGCCATGTTGTATTCCTGCAGGACGGAGCGGCGGCGGCAGCAGTTTATTCGCG
CGCTGCTGCAGCACCACCGCCCTATCCTGATGCACGATTATGACTCTACCCCCATGTAGGCGTGGACTTC
TCCTTCGCCGCCCGTTAAGCAACCGCAAGTTGGACAGCAGCCTGTGGCTCAGCAGCTGGACAGCGACATG
AACTTAAGTGAGCTGCCCGGGGAGTTTATTAATATCACTGATGAGCGTTTGGCTCGACAGGAAACCGTGT
GGAATATAACACCTAAGAATATGTCTGTTACCCATGATATGATGCTTTTTAAGGCCAGCCGGGGAGAAAG
GACTGTGTACTCTGTGTGTTGGGAGGGAGGTGGCAGGTTGAATACTAGGGTTCTGTGAGTTTGATTAAGG
TACGGTGATCTGTATAAGCTATGTGGTGGTGGGGCTATACTACTGAATGAAAAATGACTTGAAATTTTCT
GCAATTGAAAAATAAACACGTTGAAACATAACACAAACGATTCTTTATTCTTGGGCAATGTATGAAAAAG
TGTAAGAGGATGTGGCAAATATTTCATTAATGTAGTTGTGGCCAGACCAGTCCCATGAAAATGACATAGA
GTATGCACTTGGAGTTGTGTCTCCTGTTTCCTGTGTACCGTTTAGTGTAATGGTTAGTGTTACAGGTTTA
GTTTTGTCTCCGTTTAAGTAAACTTGACTGACAATGTTACTTTTGGCAGTTTTACCGTGAGATTTTGGAT
AAGCTGATAGGTTAGGCATAAATCCAACAGCGTTTGTATAGGCTGTGCCTTCAGTAAGATCTCCATTTCT
AAAGTTCCAATATTCTGGGTCCAGGAAGGAATTGTTTAGTAGCACTCCATTTTCGTCAAATCTTATAATA
AGATGAGCACTTTGAACTGTTCCAGATATTGGAGCCAAACTGCCTTTAACAGCCAAAACTGAAACTGTAG
CAAGTATTTGACTGCCACATTTTGTTAAGACCAAAGTGAGTTTAGCATCTTTCTCTGCATTTAGTCTACA
GTTAGGAGATGGAGCTGGTGTGGTCCACAAAGTTAGCTTATCATTATTTTTGTTTCCTACTGTAATGGCA
CCTGTGCTGTCAAAACTAAGGCCAGTTCCTAGTTTAGGAACCATAGCCTTGTTTGAATCAAATTCTAGGC
CATGGCCAATTTTTGTTTTGAGGGGATTTGTGTTTGGTGCATTAGGTGAACCAAATTCAAGCCCATCTCC
TGCATTAATGGCTATGGCTGTAGCGTCAAACATCAACCCCTTGGCAGTGCTTAGGTTAACCTCAAGCTTT
TTGGAATTGTTTGAAGCTGTAAACAAGTAAAGGCCTTTGTTGTAGTTAATATCCAAGTTGTGGGCTGAGT
TTATAAAAAGAGGGCCCTGTCCTAGTCTTAGATTTAGTTGGTTTTGAGCATCAAACGGATAACTAACATC
AAGTATAAGGCGTCTGTTTTGAGAATCAATCCTTAGTCCTCCTGCTACATTAAGTTGCATATTGCCTTGT
GAATCAAAACCCAAGGCTCCAGTAACTTTAGTTTGCAAGGAAGTATTATTAATAGTCACACCTGGACCAG
TTGCTACGGTCAAAGTGTTTAGGTCGTCTGTTACATGCAAAGGAGCCCCGTACTTTAGTCCTAGTTTTCC
ATTTTGTGTATAAATGGGCTCTTTCAAGTCAATGCCCAAGCTACCAGTGGCAGTAGTTAGAGGGGGTGAG
GCAGTGATAGTAAGGGTACTGCTATCGGTGGTGGTGAGGGGGCCTGATGTTTGCAGGGCTAGCTTTCCTT
CTGACACTGTGAGGGGTCCTTGGGTGGCAATGCTAAGTTTGGAGTCGTGCACGGTTAGCGGGGCCTGTGA
TTGCATGGTGAGTGTGTTGCCCGCGACCATTAGAGGTGCGGCGGCAGCCACAGTTAGGGCTTCTGAGGTA
ACTGTGAGGGGTGCAGATATTTCCAGGTTTATGTTTGACTTGGTTTTTTTGAGAGGTGGGCTCACAGTGG
TTACATTTTGGGAGGTAAGGTTGCCGGCCTCGTCCAGAGAGAGGCCGTTGCCCATTTTGAGCGCAAGCAT
GCCATTGGAGGTAACTAGAGGTTCGGATAGGCGCAAAGAGAGTACCCCAGGGGGACTCTCTTGAAACCCA
TTGGGGGATACAAAGGGAGGAGTAAGAAAAGGCACAGTTGGAGGACCGGTTTCCGTGTCATATGGATACA
CGGGGTTGAAGGTATCTTCAGACGGTCTTGCGCGCTTCATCTGCAACAACATGAAGATAGTGGGTGCGGA
TGGACAGGAACAGGAGGAAACTGACATTCCATTTAGATTGTGGAGAAAGTTTGCAGCCAGGAGGAAGCTG
CAATACCAGAGCTGGGAGGAGGGCAAGGAGGTGCTGCTGAATAAACTGGACAGAAATTTGCTAACTGATT
TTAAGTAAGTGATGCTTTATTATTTTTTTTTATTAGTTAAAGGGAATAAGATCCCCGGGTACTCTAGTTA
ATTAACTAGAGGATCTTGATGTAATCCAGGGTTAGGACAGTTGCAAATCACAGTGAGAACACAGGGTCCC
CTGTCCCGCTCAACTAGCAGGGGGCGCTGGGTAAACTCCCGAATCAGGCTACGGGCAAGCTCTCCCTGGG
CGGTAAGCCGGACGCCGTGCGCCGGGCCCTCGATATGATCCTCGGGCAATTCAAAGTAGCAAAACTCACC
GGAGTCGCGGGCAAAGCACTTGTGGCGGCGACAGTGGACCAGGTGTTTCAGGCGCAGTTGCTCTGCCTCT
CCACTTAACATTCAGTCGTAGCCGTCCGCCGAGTCCTTTACCGCGTCAAAGTTAGGAATAAATTGATCCG
GATAGTGGCCGGGAGGTCCCGAGAAGGGGTTAAAGTAGACCGATGGCACAAACTCCTCAATAAATTGCAG
AGTTCCAATGCCTCCAGAGCGCGGCTCAGAGGACGAGGTCTGCAGAGTTAGGATTGCCTGACGAGGCGTG
AATGAAGAGCGGCCGGCGCCGCCGATCTGAAATGTCCCGTCCGGACGGAGACCAAGCGAGGAGCTCACCG
ACTCGTCGTTGAGCTGAATACCTCGCCCTCTGATTGTCAGGTGAGTTATACCCTGCCCGGGCGACCGCAC
CCTGTGACGAAAGCCGCCCGCAAGCTGCGCCCCTGAGTTAGTCATCTGAACTTCGGCCTGGGCGTCTCTG
GGAAGTACCACAGTGGTGGGAGCGGGACTTTCCTGGTACACCAGGGCAGCGGGCCAACTACGGGGATTAA
GGTTATTACGAGGTGTGGTGGTAATAGCCGCCTGTTCCAGGAGAATTCGGTTTCGGTGGGCGCGTATTCC
GTTGACCCGGGATATCATGTGGGGTCCCGCGCTCATGTAGTTTATTCGGGTTGAGTAGTCTTGGGCAGCT
CCAGCCGCAAGTCCCATTTGTGGCTGGTAACTCCACATGTAGGGCGTGGGAATTTCCTTGCTCATAATGG
CGCTGACAACAGGTGCTGGCGCCGGGTGTGGCCGCTGGAGATGACGTAGTTTTCGCGCTTAAATTTGAGA
AAGGGCGCGAAACTAGTCCTTAAGAGTCAGCGCGCAGTATTTACTGAAGAGAGCCTCCGCGTCTTCCAGC
GTGCGCCGAAGCTGATCTTCGCTTTTGTGATACAGGCAGCTGCGGGTGAGGGATCGCAGAGACCTGTTTT
TTATTTTCAGCTCTTGTTCTTGGCCCCTGCTCTGTTGAAATATAGCATACAGAGTGGGAAAAATCCTGTT
TCTAAGCTCGCGGGTCGATACGGGTTCGTTGGGCGCCAGACGCAGCGCTCCTCCTCCTGCTGCTGCCGCC
GCTGTGGATTTCTTGGGCTTTGTCAGAGTCTTGCTATCCGGTCGCCTTTGCTTCTGTGTGGCCGCTGCTG
TTGCTGCCGCTGCCGCCGGTGCAGTATGGGCTGTAGAGATGACGGTAGTAATGCAGGATGTTACGGGGGA
AGGCCACGCCGTGATGGTAGAGAAGAAAGCGGCGGGCGAAGGAGATGTTGCCCCCACAGTCTTGCAAGCA
AGCAACTATGGCGTTCTTGTGCCCGCGCCATGAGCGGTAGCCTTGGCGCTGTTGTTGCTCTTGGGCTAAC
GGCGGCGGCTGCTTGGACTTACCGGCCCTGGTTCCAGTGGTGTCCCATCTACGGTTGGGTCGGCGAACGG
GCAGTGCCGGCGGCGCCTGAGGAGCGGAGGTTGTAGCCATGCTGGAACCGGTTGCCGATTTCTGGGGCGC
CGGCGAGGGGAATGCGACCGAGGGTGACGGTGTTTCGTCTGACACCTCTTCGACCTCGGAAGCTTCCTCG
TCTAGGCTCTCCCAGTCTTCCATCATGTCCTCCTCCTCCTCGTCCAAAACCTCCTCTGCCTGACTGTCCC
AGTATTCCTCCTCGTCCGTGGGTGGCGGCGGCAGCTGCAGCTTCTTTTTGGGTGCCATCCTGGGAAGCAA
GGGCCCGCGGCTGCTGCTGATAGGGCTGCGGCGGCGGGGGGATTGGGTTGAGCTCCTCGCCGGACTGGGG
GTCCAAGTAAACCCCCCGTCCCTTTCGTAGCAGAAACTCTTGGCGGGCTTTGTTGATGGCTTGCAATTGG
CCAAGAATGTGGCCCTGGGTAATGACGCAGGCGGTAAGCTCCGCATTAGGCGGGCGGGATTGGTCTTCGT
AGAACCTAATCTCGTGGGCGTGGTAGTCCTCAGGTACAAATTTGCGAAGGTAAGCCGACGTCCACAGCCC
CGGAGTGAGTTTCAACCCCGGAGCCGCGGACTTTTCGTCAGGCGAGGGACCCTGCAGCTCAAAGGTACCG
ATAATTTGACTTTCGTTAAGCAGCTGCGAATTGCAAACCAGGGAGCGGTGCGGGGTGCATAGGTTGCAGC
GACAGTGACACTCCAGTAGACCGTCACCGCTCACGTCTTCCATTATGTCAGAGTGGTAGGCAAGGTAGTT
GGCTAGCTGCAGAAGGTAGCAGTGGCCCCAAAGCGGCGGAGGGCATTCGCGGTACTTAATGGGCACAAAG
TCGCTAGGAAGTGCACAGCAGGTGGCGGGCAAGATTCCTGAGCGCTCTAGGATAAAGTTCCTAAAGTTCT
GCAACATGCTTTGACTGGTGAAGTCTGGCAGACCCTGTTGCAGGGTTTTAAGCAGGCGTTCGGGGAAAAT
GATGTCCGCCAGGTGCGCGGCCACGGAGCGCTCGTTGAAGGCCGTCCATAGGTCCTTCAAGTTTTGCTTT
AGCAGTTTCTGCAGCTCCTTGAGGTTGCACTCCTCCAAGCACTGCTGCCAAACGCCCATGGCCGTCTGCC
AGGTGTAGCATAGAAATAAGTAAACGCAGTCGCGGACGTAGTCGCGGCGCGCCTCGCCCTTGAGCGTGGA
ATGAAGCACGTTTTGCCCAAGGCGGTTTTCGTGCAAAATTCCAAGGTAGGAGACCAGGTTGCAGAGCTCC
ACGTTGGAGATCTTGCAGGCCTGGCGTACGTAGCCCTGTCGAAAGGTGTAGTGCAATGTTTCCTCTAGCT
TGCGCTGCATCTCCGGGTCAGCAAAGAACCGCTGCATGCACTCAAGCTCCACGGTAACGAGCACTGCGGC
CATCATTAGTTTGCGTCGCTCCTCCAAGTCGGCAGGCTCGCGCGTTTGAAGCCAGCGCGCTAGCTGCTCG
TCGCCAACTGCGGGTAGGCCCTCCTCTGTTTGTTCTTGCAAATTTGCATCCCTCTCCAGGGGCTGCGCAC
GGCGCACGATCAGCTCACTCATGACTGTGCTCATGACCTTGGGGGGTAGGTTAAGTGCCGGGTAGGCAAA
GTGGGTGACCTCGATGCTGCGTTTTAGTACGGCTAGGCGCGCGTTGTCACCCTCGAGTTCCACCAACACT
CCAGAGTGACTTTCATTTTCGCTGTTTTCCTGTTGCAGAGCGTTTGCCGCGCGCTTCTCGTCGCGTCCAA
GACCCTCAAAGATTTTTGGCACTTCGTTGAGCGAGGCGATATCAGGTATGACAGCGCCCTGCCGCAAGGC
CAGCTGCTTGTCCGCTCGGCTGCGGTTGGCACGGCAGGATAGGGGTATCTTGCAGTTTTGGAAAAAGATG
TGATAGGTGGCAAGCACCTCTGGCACGGCAAATACGGGGTAGAAGTTGAGGCGCGGGTTGGGCTCGCATG
TGCCGTTTTCTTGGCGTTTGGGGGGTACGCGCGGTGAGAATAGGTGGCGTTCGTAGGCAAGGCTGACATC
CGCTATGGCGAGGGGCACATCGCTGCGCTCTTGCAACGCGTCGCAGATAATGGCGCACTGGCGCTGCAGA
TGCTTCAACAGCACGTCGTCTCCCACATCTAGGTAGTCGCCATGCCTTTCGTCCCCCCGCCCGACTTGTT
CCTCGTTTGCCTCTGCGTTGTCCTGGTCTTGCTTTTTATCCTCTGTTGGTACTGAGCGGTCCTCGTCGTC
TTCGCTTACAAAACCTGGGTCCTGCTCGATAATCACTTCCTCCTCCTCAAGCGGGGGTGCCTCGACGGGG
AAGGTGGTAGGCGCGTTGGCGGCATCGGTGGAGGCGGTGGTGGCGAACTCAGAGGGGGCGGTTAGGCTGT
CCTTCTTCTCGACTGACTCCATGATCTTTTTCTGCCTATAGGAGAAGGAAATGGCCAGTCGGGAAGAGGA
GCAGCGCGAAACCACCCCCGAGCGCGGACGCGGTGCGGCGCGACGTCCCCCAACCATGGAGGACGTGTCG
TCCCCGTCCCCGTCGCCGCCGCCTCCCCGGGCGCCCCCAAAAAAGCGGATGAGGCGGCGTATCGAGTCCG
AGGACGAGGAAGACTCATCACAAGACGCGCTGGTGCCGCGCACACCCAGCCCGCGGCCATCGACCTCGGC
GGCGGATTTGGCCATTGCGCCCAAGAAGAAAAAGAAGCGCCCTTCTCCCAAGCCCGAGCGCCCGCCATCA
CCAGAGGTAATCGTGGACAGCGAGGAAGAAAGAGAAGATGTGGCGCTACAAATGGTGGGTTTCAGCAACC
CACCGGTGCTAATCAAGCATGGCAAAGGAGGTAAGCGCACAGTGCGGCGGCTGAATGAAGACGACCCAGT
GGCGCGTGGTATGCGGACGCAAGAGGAAGAGGAAGAGCCCAGCGAAGCGGAAAGTGAAATTACGGTGATG
AACCCGCTGAGTGTGCCGATCGTGTCTGCGTGGGAGAAGGGCATGGAGGCTGCGCGCGCGCTGATGGACA
AGTACCACGTGGATAACGATCTAAAGGCGAACTTCAAACTACTGCCTGACCAAGTGGAAGCTCTGGCGGC
CGTATGCAAGACCTGGCTGAACGAGGAGCACCGCGGGTTGCAGCTGACCTTCACCAGCAACAAGACCTTT
GTGACGATGATGGGGCGATTCCTGCAGGCGTACCTGCAGTCGTTTGCAGAGGTGACCTACAAGCATCACG
AGCCCACGGGCTGCGCGTTGTGGCTGCACCGCTGCGCTGAGATCGAAGGCGAGCTTAAGTGTCTACACGG
AAGCATTATGATAAATAAGGAGCACGTGATTGAAATGGATGTGACGAGCGAAAACGGGCAGCGCGCGCTG
AAGGAGCAGTCTAGCAAGGCCAAGATCGTGAAGAACCGGTGGGGCCGAAATGTGGTGCAGATCTCCAACA
CCGACGCAAGGTGCTGCGTGCACGACGCGGCCTGTCCGGCCAATCAGTTTTCCGGCAAGTCTTGCGGCAT
GTTCTTCTCTGAAGGCGCAAAGGCTCAGGTGGCTTTTAAGCAGATCAAGGCTTTTATGCAGGCGCTGTAT
CCTAACGCCCAGACCGGGCACGGTCACCTTTTGATGCCACTACGGTGCGAGTGCAACTCAAAGCCTGGGC
ACGCGCCCTTTTTGGGAAGGCAGCTACCAAAGTTGACTCCGTTCGCCCTGAGCAACGCGGAGGACCTGGA
CGCGGATCTGATCTCCGACAAGAGCGTGCTGGCCAGCGTGCACCACCCGGCGCTGATAGTGTTCCAGTGC
TGCAACCCTGTGTATCGCAACTCGCGCGCGCAGGGCGGAGGCCCCAACTGCGACTTCAAGATATCGGCGC
CCGACCTGCTAAACGCGTTGGTGATGGTGCGCAGCCTGTGGAGTGAAAACTTCACCGAGCTGCCGCGGAT
GGTTGTGCCTGAGTTTAAGTGGAGCACTAAACACCAGTATCGCAACGTGTCCCTGCCAGTGGCGCATAGC
GATGCGCGGCAGAACCCCTTTGATTTTTAAACGGCGCAGACGGCAAGGGTGGGGGTAAATAATCACCCGA
GAGTGTACAAATAAAAGCATTTGCCTTTATTGAAAGTGTCTCTAGTACATTATTTTTACATGTTTTTCAA
GTGACAAAAAGAAGTGGCGCTCCTAATCTGCGCACTGTGGCTGCGGAAGTAGGGCGAGTGGCGCTCCAGG
AAGCTGTAGAGCTGTTCCTGGTTGCGACGCAGGGTGGGCTGTACCTGGGGACTGTTGAGCATGGAGTTGG
GTACCCCGGTAATAAGGTTCATGGTGGGGTTGTGATCCATGGGAGTTTGGGGCCAGTTGGCAAAGGCGTG
GAGAAACATGCAGCAGAATAGTCCACAGGCGGCCGAGTTGGGCCCCTGTACGCTTTGGGTGGACTTTTCC
AGCGTTATACAGCGGTCGGGGGAAGAAGCAATGGCGCTACGGCGCAGGAGTGACTCGTACTCAAACTGGT
AAACCTGCTTGAGTCGCTGGTCAGAAAAGCCAAAGGGCTCAAAGAGGTAGCATGTTTTTGAGTGCGGGTT
CCAGGCAAAGGCCATCCAGTGTACGCCCCCAGTCTCGGTCCGAGACTCGAACCGGGGGTCCCGCGACTCA
ACCCTTGGAAAATAACCCTCCGGCTACAGGGAGCGAGCCACTTAATGCTTTCGCTTTCCAGCCTAACCGC
TTACGCTGCGCGCGGCCAGTGGCCAAAAAAGCTAGCGCAGCAGCCGCCGCGCCTGGAAGGAAGCCAAAAG
GAGCACTCCCCCGTTGTCTGACGTCGCACACCTGGGTTCGACACGCGGGCGGTAACCGCATGGATCACGG
CGGACGGCCGGATACGGGGCTCGAACCCCGGTCGTCCGCCATGATACCCTTGCGAATTTATCCACCAGAC
CACGGAAGAGTGCCCGCTTACAGGCTCTCCTTTTGCACGCTAGAGCGTCAACGATTGCGCGCGCCTGACC
GGCCAGAGCGTCCCGACCATGGAGCACTTTTTGCCGCTGCGCAACATCTGGAACCGCGTCCGCGACTTTC
CGCGCGCCTCCACCACCGCCGCCGGCATCACCTGGATGTCCAGGTACATCTACGGATATCATCGCCTTAT
GTTGGAAGATCTCGCCCCCGGAGCCCCGGCCACCCTACGCTGGCCCCTCTACCGCCAGCCGCCGCCGCAC
TTTTTGGTGGGATACCAGTACCTGGTGCGGACTTGCAACGACTACGTATTTGACTCGAGGGCTTACTCGC
GTCTCAGGTACACCGAGCTCTCGCAGCCGGGTCACCAGACCGTTAACTGGTCCGTTATGGCCAACTGCAC
TTACACCATCAACACGGGCGCATACCACCGCTTTGTGGACATGGATGACTTCCAGTCTACCCTCACGCAG
GTGCAGCAGGCCATATTAGCCGAGCGCGTTGTCGCCGACCTAGCCCTGCTTCAGCCGATGAGGGGCTTCG
GGGTCACACGCATGGGAGGAAGAGGGCGCCACCTACGGCCAAACTCCGCCGCCGCCGCAGCGATAGATGC
AAGAGATGCAGGACAAGAGGAAGGAGAAGAAGAAGTGCCGGTAGAAAGGCTCATGCAAGACTACTACAAA
GACCTGCGCCGATGTCAAAACGAAGCCTGGGGCATGGCCGACCGCCTGCGCATTCAGCAGGCCGGACCCA
AGGACATGGTGCTTCTGTCGACGGTATCGATAAGCTTGATATCGAATTCCTGCAGCCCGGGGGATCCACT
AGTTCTAGAGCGGCCGCCACCGCGGTGGAGCTCCAGCTTTTGTTCCCTTTAGTGAGGGTTAATTGCGCGC
TTGGCGTAATCATGGTCATAGCTGTTTCCTGTGTGAAATTGTTATCCGCTCACAATTCCACACAACATAC
GAGCCGGAAGCATAAAGTGTAAAGCCTGGGGTGCCTAATGAGTGAGCTAACTCACATTAATTGCGTTGCG
CTCACTGCCCGCTTTCCAGTCGGGAAACCTGTCGTGCCAGCTGCATTAATGAATCGGCCAACGCGCGGGG
AGAGGCGGTTTGCGTATTGGGCGCTCTTCCGCTTCCTCGCTCACTGACTCGCTGCGCTCGGTCGTTCGGC
TGCGGCGAGCGGTATCAGCTCACTCAAAGGCGGTAATACGGTTATCCACAGAATCAGGGGATAACGCAGG
AAAGAACATGTGAGCAAAAGGCCAGCAAAAGGCCAGGAACCGTAAAAAGGCCGCGTTGCTGGCGTTTTTC
CATAGGCTCCGCCCCCCTGACGAGCATCACAAAAATCGACGCTCAAGTCAGAGGTGGCGAAACCCGACAG
GACTATAAAGATACCAGGCGTTTCCCCCTGGAAGCTCCCTCGTGCGCTCTCCTGTTCCGACCCTGCCGCT
TACCGGATACCTGTCCGCCTTTCTCCCTTCGGGAAGCGTGGCGCTTTCTCATAGCTCACGCTGTAGGTAT
CTCAGTTCGGTGTAGGTCGTTCGCTCCAAGCTGGGCTGTGTGCACGAACCCCCCGTTCAGCCCGACCGCT
GCGCCTTATCCGGTAACTATCGTCTTGAGTCCAACCCGGTAAGACACGACTTATCGCCACTGGCAGCAGC
CACTGGTAACAGGATTAGCAGAGCGAGGTATGTAGGCGGTGCTACAGAGTTCTTGAAGTGGTGGCCTAAC
TACGGCTACACTAGAAGAACAGTATTTGGTATCTGCGCTCTGCTGAAGCCAGTTACCTTCGGAAAAAGAG
TTGGTAGCTCTTGATCCGGCAAACAAACCACCGCTGGTAGCGGTGGTTTTTTTGTTTGCAAGCAGCAGAT
TACGCGCAGAAAAAAAGGATCTCAAGAAGATCCTTTGATCTTTTCTACGGGGTCTGACGCTCAGTGGAAC
GAAAACTCACGTTAAGGGATTTTGGTCATGAGATTATCAAAAAGGATCTTCACCTAGATCCTTTTAAATT
AAAAATGAAGTTTTAAATCAATCTAAAGTATATATGAGTAAACTTGGTCTGACAGTTACCAATGCTTAAT
CAGTGAGGCACCTATCTCAGCGATCTGTCTATTTCGTTCATCCATAGTTGCCTGACTCCCCGTCGTGTAG
ATAACTACGATACGGGAGGGCTTACCATCTGGCCCCAGTGCTGCAATGATACCGCGAGACCCACGCTCAC
CGGCTCCAGATTTATCAGCAATAAACCAGCCAGCCGGAAGGGCCGAGCGCAGAAGTGGTCCTGCAACTTT
ATCCGCCTCCATCCAGTCTATTAATTGTTGCCGGGAAGCTAGAGTAAGTAGTTCGCCAGTTAATAGTTTG
CGCAACGTTGTTGCCATTGCTACAGGCATCGTGGTGTCACGCTCGTCGTTTGGTATGGCTTCATTCAGCT
CCGGTTCCCAACGATCAAGGCGAGTTACATGATCCCCCATGTTGTGCAAAAAAGCGGTTAGCTCCTTCGG
TCCTCCGATCGTTGTCAGAAGTAAGTTGGCCGCAGTGTTATCACTCATGGTTATGGCAGCACTGCATAAT
TCTCTTACTGTCATGCCATCCGTAAGATGCTTTTCTGTGACTGGTGAGTACTCAACCAAGTCATTCTGAG
AATAGTGTATGCGGCGACCGAGTTGCTCTTGCCCGGCGTCAATACGGGATAATACCGCGCCACATAGCAG
AACTTTAAAAGTGCTCATCATTGGAAAACGTTCTTCGGGGCGAAAACTCTCAAGGATCTTACCGCTGTTG
AGATCCAGTTCGATGTAACCCACTCGTGCACCCAACTGATCTTCAGCATCTTTTACTTTCACCAGCGTTT
CTGGGTGAGCAAAAACAGGAAGGCAAAATGCCGCAAAAAAGGGAATAAGGGCGACACGGAAATGTTGAAT
ACTCATACTCTTCCTTTTTCAATATTATTGAAGCATTTATCAGGGTTATTGTCTCATGAGCGGATACATA
TTTGAATGTATTTAGAAAAATAAACAAATAGGGGTTCCGCGCACATTTCCCCGAAAAGTGCCACCTGACG
TCTAAGAAACCATTATTATCATGACATTAACCTATAAAAATAGGCGTATCACGAGGCCCTTTCGTCTTCA
AGAATTCTCATGTTTGACAGCTTATCATCGATAAGCTTTAATGCGGTAGTTTATCACAGTTAAATTGCTA
ACGCAGTCAGGCACCGTGTATGAAATCTAACAATGCGCTCATCGTCATCCTCGGCACCGTCACCCTGGAT
GCTGTAGGCATAGGCTTGGTTATGCCGGTACTGCCGGGCCTCTTGCGGGATATCGTCCATTCCGACAGCA
TCGCCAGTCACTATGGCGTGCTGCTAGCGCTATATGCGTTGATGCAATTTCTATGCGCACCCGTTCTCGG
AGCACTGTCCGACCGCTTTGGCCGCCGCCCAGTCCTGCTCGCTTCGCTACTTGGAGCCACTATCGACTAC
GCGATCATGGCGACCACACCCGTCCTGTGGATCCGGCGCACACCAAAAACGTCACTTTTGCCACATCCGT
CGCTTACATGTGTTCCGCCA
Features (pLannotate 1.2.2; 29 found; start..end, strand, type, name):
     31..115     -  repeat_region  ITR (fragment): inverted terminal repeat of human adenovirus serotype 5 inverted
    115..216     +  repeat_region  ITR: inverted terminal repeat of human adenovirus serotype 5 inverted
    526..909     +  CDS            E4RF1_ADE02: Experimental evidence at protein level: Swiss-Prot protein existence level 1. May modulate tight-junctions functions of infected cells through interactions with PDZ proteins. E4 ORF1 has ben show for Adenovirus 9 to interact with protein involved in tight junction regulation. May play a role in mTOR activation by activating PI3- kinase, thus overriding cellular checkpoint for translation. From Human adenovirus C serotype 2 (HAdV-2) (Human adenovirus 2).
    960..1349    +  CDS            E4RF2_ADE02: Protein predicted: Swiss-Prot protein existence level 4. From Human adenovirus C serotype 2 (HAdV-2) (Human adenovirus 2).
   1349..1696    +  CDS            E411_ADE05: Experimental evidence at protein level: Swiss-Prot protein existence level 1. From Human adenovirus C serotype 5 (HAdV-5) (Human adenovirus 5).
   1975..2856    +  CDS            E434_ADE02: Experimental evidence at protein level: Swiss-Prot protein existence level 1. Plays a major role to prevent cellular inhibition of viral genome replication by nuclear bodies. Assembles an SCF-like E3 ubiquitin ligase complex based on the cellular proteins ELOB, ELOC, CUL5 and RBX1, in cooperation with viral E1B-55K. This viral RING-type ligase ubiquitinates cellular substrates prior to proteasomal degradation: p53/TP53, LIG4, MRE11-RAD50-NBS1 (MRN) complex, ITGA3, DAXX and BLM. From Human adenovirus C serotype 2 (HAdV-2) (Human adenovirus 2).
   3058..3135    +  CDS            E417_ADE03: Protein predicted: Swiss-Prot protein existence level 4. From Human adenovirus B serotype 3 (HAdV-3) (Human adenovirus 3).
   3268..5010    -  CDS            SPIKE_ADE05: Experimental evidence at protein level: Swiss-Prot protein existence level 1. Forms spikes that protrude from each vertex of the icosahedral capsid. Interacts with host coxsackievirus and adenovirus receptor CXADR located at the cell tight junctions to provide virion initial attachment to target cell. The fiber protein binds to CXADR with a higher affinity than CXADR binds to itself, thereby blocking the cell-cell adhesion function of CXADR dimers and leading to local disruption of the tight junction. Fiber protein present on neo- synthesized particles may thus disrupt the junctional integrity
   5021..5185    +  CDS            UXP_ADE05 (fragment): Experimental evidence at transcript level: Swiss-Prot protein existence level 2. Might play a role in viral replication since it is associated with viral replication centers. Seems to have an effect on DBP localization. From Human adenovirus C serotype 5 (HAdV-5) (Human adenovirus 5).
   5263..5541    -  CDS            E312_ADE02 (fragment): Experimental evidence at protein level: Swiss-Prot protein existence level 1. From Human adenovirus C serotype 2 (HAdV-2) (Human adenovirus 2).
   5545..6225    -  CDS            L4: CAP8_ADE02 - Experimental evidence at protein level: Swiss-Prot protein existence level 1. [Hexon-linking protein-C]: Structural component of the virion that acts as a cement protein on the capsid interior and which glue the peripentonal hexons and group-of-nine hexons together. From Human adenovirus C serotype 2 (HAdV-2) (Human adenovirus 2).
   6316..6699    -  CDS            SF33K_ADE02 (fragment): Experimental evidence at protein level: Swiss-Prot protein existence level 1. Probably functions as the small terminase that is part of the molecular motor that translocates genomic DNA in empty capsid during DNA packaging. This motor is located at a unique vertex and comprises at least the IVa2 ATPase, the small terminase 33K and probably a portal. Forms a ring-like structure of about 17 nm in which genomic DNA is translocated into the capsid. Stimulates IVa2 ATPase activity in the presence of the viral genome. Once the DNA is packaged, the terminase detaches: the 33K protein is present in th
   6912..9332    -  CDS            L4: SHUT_ADE05 - Experimental evidence at protein level: Swiss-Prot protein existence level 1. Protein that inhibits host translation while promoting late viral translation by ribosome shunting. Blocks host cap-dependent translation by binding to eIF4G, displacing MKNK1 from cap initiation complexes and preventing EIF4E phosphorylation. Binds to the tripartite leader sequence of viral late mRNAs and recruits host eIF4G, PABPC1/poly-A binding protein and 40S ribosomes subunits on viral mRNAs, allowing ribosome shunting and efficient translation of late viral mRNAs even though conventional translati
   9361..10947   +  CDS            DBP: DNB2_ADE05 - Experimental evidence at protein level: Swiss-Prot protein existence level 1. Plays a role in the elongation phase of viral strand displacement replication by unwinding the template in an ATP- independent fashion, employing its capacity to form multimers. Also enhances the rate of initiation. Released from template upon second strand synthesis. Assembles in complex with viral pTP, viral pol, host NFIA and host POU2F1/OCT1 on viral origin of replication. Covers the whole ssDNA genome during synthesis. The complementary strand synthesis induces its relese from DNA template. May inhi
  11049..11516   -  CDS            L3 (fragment): PRO_ADE02 - Experimental evidence at protein level: Swiss-Prot protein existence level 1. Cleaves viral precursor proteins (pTP, pIIIa, pVI, pVII, pVIII, and pX) inside newly assembled particles giving rise to mature virions. Protease complexed to its cofactor slides along the viral DNA to specifically locate and cleave the viral precursors. Mature virions have a weakened organization compared to the unmature virions, thereby facilitating subsequent uncoating. Without maturation, the particle lacks infectivity and is unable to uncoat. Late in adenovirus infection, in the cytoplasm, may partici
  11484..11708   +  CDS            Y121_ADE02 (fragment): Protein predicted: Swiss-Prot protein existence level 4. From Human adenovirus C serotype 2 (HAdV-2) (Human adenovirus 2).
  11687..11843   -  ncRNA          VA: Accession: RF00102 - VA RNA
  11874..12626   +  CDS            PTP (fragment): TERM_ADE05 - Experimental evidence at protein level: Swiss-Prot protein existence level 1. Protein covalently bound to the viral DNA that acts as a primer for viral genomic replication by DNA strand displacement. Assembles on the viral origin of replication in an initiation complex with viral polymerase, DBP, host NFIA and host POU2F1/OCT1. During initiation, the polymerase covalently couples the first dCTP with Ser- 580 of pTP. The terminal protein stimulates the template activity over 20 fold compared to protein-free templates. Neo-synthesized viral genomes are linked to two preterminal prot
  12617..12703   -  misc_feature   MCS (fragment): pBluescript multiple cloning site
  12716..12734   -  promoter       T3 promoter: promoter for bacteriophage T3 RNA polymerase
  12777..12799   -  protein_bind   lac operator (fragment): The lac repressor binds to the lac operator to inhibit transcription in E. coli. This inhibition can be relieved by adding lactose or isopropyl-β-D-thiogalactopyranoside (IPTG). lac repressor encoded by lacI
  12803..12833   -  promoter       lac promoter: promoter for the E. coli lac operon
  12848..12869   -  protein_bind   CAP binding site: CAP binding activates transcription in the presence of cAMP. E. coli catabolite activator protein
  12882..12974   -  CDS            lacI (fragment): lac repressor; lacI; The lac repressor binds to the lac operator to inhibit transcription in E. coli. This inhibition can be relieved by adding lactose or isopropyl-β-D-thiogalactopyranoside (IPTG).
  13157..13745   -  rep_origin     ori: high-copy-number ColE1/pMB1/pBR322/pUC origin of replication
  13916..14776   -  CDS            AmpR: β-lactamase; bla; confers resistance to ampicillin, carbenicillin, and related antibiotics
  14777..14881   -  promoter       AmpR promoter: bla
  14994..15022   +  promoter       tet promoter: E. coli promoter for tetracycline efflux protein gene
  15070..15364   +  CDS            TcR (fragment): tetracycline efflux protein; tet; confers resistance to tetracycline
