[The description below was written by a language model from this plasmid's Addgene catalogue record and pLannotate feature annotations shown in this document.]
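Description:
pAdDeltaF6 is an adenoviral helper plasmid of about 15.4 kb used for producing recombinant AAV. It supplies in trans the adenovirus functions that AAV needs to replicate and package in cultured producer cells, so no live adenovirus is required. The catalogue lists the backbone as unknown. The feature table nonetheless shows bacterial elements of pBluescript/pBR322 type: a ColE1/pMB1-family origin, an ampicillin resistance gene (β-lactamase) with its own promoter, a fragment of a pBluescript multiple cloning site with T3 and lac promoter elements, and a truncated, presumably non-functional tetracycline resistance remnant. Selection is by ampicillin. The record describes the plasmid as low copy even though the origin is annotated as a high-copy type.

The payload is a large stretch of human adenovirus C (serotype 2/5) sequence, recorded as E4, E2a and VA. Annotated features include an E4 region with several open reading frames, among them ORF1, ORF2, ORF3 and the ORF6 34K protein. The E2a gene encoding the single-stranded DNA-binding protein (DBP) and a VA RNA gene, which counteracts the host shutdown of translation, are also present. Other adenoviral sequence is carried along with these regions: fiber, the L4 100K, 33K and pVIII coding regions, and fragments of E3, the L3 protease and the preterminal protein. Adenovirus 5 ITR sequence sits at one end of the viral segment. No adenoviral E1 genes or AAV rep/cap genes are annotated. In standard practice E1 comes from the producer cell line, such as HEK293, and rep/cap and the ITR-flanked transgene come from separate plasmids co-transfected in a triple-transfection scheme.
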