Addgene plasmid #112867: pAdDeltaF6
Purpose: AAV helper plasmid
Depositing lab: James M. Wilson. Depositing organization: University of Pennsylvania.
Backbone
  Vector backbone: unknown
  Vector type: AAV
Growth in bacteria
  Bacterial resistance: Ampicillin, 100 μg/mL
  Growth temperature: 37°C
  Growth strain: DH5alpha
  Copy number: Low Copy
Gene/Insert
  Gene/Insert name: E4, E2a and VA
  Species: adenovirus
Terms and licenses: Academic/Nonprofit Terms; Industry Terms: Not Available to Industry
How to cite: pAdDeltaF6 was a gift from James M. Wilson (Addgene plasmid # 112867 ; http://n2t.net/addgene:112867 ; RRID:Addgene_112867)
